>Addgene plasmid #172802 | pLBT0060 | addgene full sequence | sequence record 347446 | Addgene NGS Result
CGCTACTATTGTCTTCTGCACGAAGTGGTTTAAACTATCAGTGTTTGACAGGATATATTGGCGGGTAAAC
CTAAGAGAAAAGAGCGTTTATTAGAATAATCGGATATTTAAAAGGGCGTGAAAAGGTTTATCCGTTCGTC
CATTTGTATGTGCATGCCAACCACAGGGTTCCCCAGATCAGGCGCTGGCTGCTGAACCCCCAGCCGGAAC
TGACCCCACAAGGCCCTAGCGTTTGCAATGCACCAGGTCATCATTGACCCAGGCGTGTTCCACCAGGCCG
CTGCCTCGCAACTCTTCGCAGGCTTCGCCGACCTGCTCGCGCCACTTCTTCACGCGGGTGGAATCCGATC
CGCACATGAGGCGGAAGGTTTCCAGCTTGAGCGGGTACGGCTCCCGGTGCGAGCTGAAATAGTCGAACAT
CCGTCGGGCCGTCGGCGACAGCTTGCGGTACTTCTCCCATATGAATTTCGTGTAGTGGTCGCCAGCAAAC
AGCACGACGATTTCCTCGTCGATCAGGACCTGGCAACGGGACGTTTTCTTGCCACGGTCCAGGACGCGGA
AGCGGTGCAGCAGCGACACCGATTCCAGGTGCCCAACGCGGTCGGACGTGAAGCCCATCGCCGTCGCCTG
TAGGCGCGACAGGCATTCCTCGGCCTTCGTGTAATACCGGCCATTGATCGACCAGCCCAGGTCCTGGCAA
AGCTCGTAGAACGTGAAGGTGATCGGCTCGCCGATAGGGGTGCGCTTCGCGTACTCCAACACCTGCTGCC
ACACCAGTTCGTCATCGTCGGCCCGCAGCTCGACGCCGGTGTAGGTGATCTTCACGTCCTTGTTGACGTG
GAAAATGACCTTGTTTTGCAGCGCCTCGCGCGGGATTTTCTTGTTGCGCGTGGTGAACAGGGCAGAGCGG
GCCGTGTCGTTTGGCATCGCTCGCATCGTGTCCGGCCACGGCGCAATATCGAACAAGGAAAGCTGCATTT
CCTTGATCTGCTGCTTCGTGTGTTTCAGCAACGCGGCCTGCTTGGCCTCGCTGACCTGTTTTGCCAGGTC
CTCGCCGGCGGTTTTTCGCTTCTTGGTCGTCATAGTTCCTCGCGTGTCGATGGTCATCGACTTCGCCAAA
CCTGCCGCCTCCTGTTCAAGACGACGCGAACGCTCCACGGCGGCCGATGGCGCGGGCAGGGCAGGGGGAG
CCAGTTGCACGCTGTCGCGCTCGATCTTGGCCGTAGCTTGCTGGACCATCGAGCCGACGGACTGGAAGGT
TTCGCGGGGCGCACGCATGACGGTGCGGCTTGCGATGGTTTCGGCATCCTCGGCGGAAAACCCCGCGTCG
ATCAGTTCTTGCCTGTATGCCTTCCGGTCAAACGTCCGATTCATTCACCCTCCTTGCGGGATTGCCCCGA
CTCACGCCGGGGCAATGTGCCCTTATTCCTGATTTGACCCGCCTGGTGCCTTGGTGTCCAGATAATCCAC
CTTATCGGCAATGAAGTCGGTCCCGTAGACCGTCTGGCCGTCCTTCTCGTACTTGGTATTCCGAATCTTG
CCCTGCACGAATACCAGCGACCCCTTGCCCAAATACTTGCCGTGGGCCTCGGCCTGAGAGCCAAAACACT
TGATGCGGAAGAAGTCGGTGCGCTCCTGCTTGTCGCCGGCATCGTTGCGCCACATCTAGGATCTGCCAGG
AACCGTAAAAAGGCCGCGTTGCTGGCGTTTTTCCATAGGCTCCGCCCCCCTGACGAGCATCACAAAAATC
GACGCTCAAGTCAGAGGTGGCGAAACCCGACAGGACTATAAAGATACCAGGCGTTTCCCCCTGGAAGCTC
CCTCGTGCGCTCTCCTGTTCCGACCCTGCCGCTTACCGGATACCTGTCCGCCTTTCTCCCTTCGGGAAGC
GTGGCGCTTTCTCATAGCTCACGCTGTAGGTATCTCAGTTCGGTGTAGGTCGTTCGCTCCAAGCTGGGCT
GTGTGCACGAACCCCCCGTTCAGCCCGACCGCTGCGCCTTATCCGGTAACTATCGTCTTGAGTCCAACCC
GGTAAGACACGACTTATCGCCACTGGCAGCAGCCACTGGTAACAGGATTAGCAGAGCGAGGTATGTAGGC
GGTGCTACAGAGTTCTTGAAGTGGTGGCCTAACTACGGCTACACTAGAAGAACAGTATTTGGTATCTGCG
CTCTGCTGAAGCCAGTTACCTTCGGAAAAAGAGTTGGTAGCTCTTGATCCGGCAAACAAACCACCGCTGG
TAGCGGTGGTTTTTTTGTTTGCAAGCAGCAGATTACGCGCAGAAAAAAAGGATCTCAAGAAGATCCTTTG
ATCTTTTCTACGGGGTCTGACGCTCAGTGGAACGAAAACTCACGTTAAGGGATTTTGGTCATGAGATTAT
CAAAAAGGATCTTCACCTAGATCCTTTTAAATTAAAAATGAAGTTTTAAATCAATCTAAAGTATATATGA
GTAAACTTGGTCTGACAGTTACCAATGCTTAATCAGTGAGGCACCTATCTCAGCGATCTGTCTATTTCGT
TCATCCATAGTTGCCTGACTCCCCGTCGTGTAGATAACTACGATACGGGAGGGCTTACCATCTGGCCCCA
GTGCTGCAATGATACCGCGAGAACCACGCTCACCGGCTCCAGATTTATCAGCAATAAACCAGCCAGCCGG
AAGGGCCGAGCGCAGAAGTGGTCCTGCAACTTTATCCGCCTCCATCCAGTCTATTAATTGTTGCCGGGAA
GCTAGAGTAAGTAGTTCGCCAGTTAATAGTTTGCGCAACGTTGTTGCCATTGCTACAGGCATCGTGGTGT
CACGCTCGTCGTTTGGTATGGCTTCATTCAGCTCCGGTTCCCAACGATCAAGGCGAGTTACATGATCCCC
CATGTTGTGCAAAAAAGCGGTTAGCTCCTTCGGTCCTCCGATCGTTGTCAGAAGTAAGTTGGCCGCAGTG
TTATCACTCATGGTTATGGCAGCACTGCATAATTCTCTTACTGTCATGCCATCCGTAAGATGCTTTTCTG
TGACTGGTGAGTACTCAACCAAGTCATTCTGAGAATAGTGTATGCGGCGACCGAGTTGCTCTTGCCCGGC
GTCAATACGGGATAATACCGCGCCACATAGCAGAACTTTAAAAGTGCTCATCATTGGAAAACGTTCTTCG
GGGCGAAAACTCTCAAGGATCTTACCGCTGTTGAGATCCAGTTCGATGTAACCCACTCGTGCACCCAACT
GATCTTCAGCATCTTTTACTTTCACCAGCGTTTCTGGGTGAGCAAAAACAGGAAGGCAAAATGCCGCAAA
AAAGGGAATAAGGGCGACACGGAAATGTTGAATACTCATACTCTTCCTTTTTCAATATTATTGAAGCATT
TATCAAGGTTATTGTCTCATGAGCGGATACATATTTGAATGTATTTAGAAAAATAAACAAATAGGGGTTC
CGCGCACGAATTGGCCAGCGCTGCCATTTTTGGGGTGAGGCCGTTCGCGGCCGAGGGGCGCAGCCCCTGG
GGGGATGGGAGGCCCGCGTTAGCGGGCCGGGAGGGTTCGAGAAGGGGGGGCACCCCCCTTCGGCGTGCGC
GGTCACGCGCACAGGGCGCAGCCCTGGTTAAAAACAAGGTTTATAAATATTGGTTTAAAAGCAGGTTAAA
AGACAGGTTAGCGGTGGCCGAAAAACGGGCGGAAACCCTTGCAAATGCTGGATTTTCTGCCTGTGGACAG
CCCCTCAAATGTCAATAGGTGCGCCCCTCATCTGTCAGCACTCTGCCCCTCAAGTGTCAAGGATCGCGCC
CCTCATCTGTCAGTAGTCGCGCCCCTCAAGTGTCAATACCGCAGGGCACTTATCCCCAGGCTTGTCCACA
TCATCTGTGGGAAACTCGCGTAAAATCAGGCGTTTTCGCCGATTTGCGAGGCTGGCCAGCTCCACGTCGC
CGGCCGAAATCGAGCCTGCCCCTCATCTGTCAACGCCGCGCCGGGTGAGTCGGCCCCTCAAGTGTCAACG
TCCGCCCCTCATCTGTCAGTGAGGGCCAAGTTTTCCGCGAGGTATCCACAACGCCGGCGGCCGCGGTGTC
TCGCACACGGCTTCGACGGCGTTTCTGGCGCGTTTGCAGGGCCATAGACGGCCGCCAGCCCAGCGGCGAG
GGCAACCAGCCCGGTGAGCGTCGCAAAGGAGATCCTGATCTGACTGATGGGCTGCCTGTATCGAGTGGTG
ATTTTGTGCCGAGCTGCCGGTCGGGGAGCTGTTGGCTGGCTGGTGGCAGGATATATTGTGGTGTAAACAA
ATTGACGCTTAGACAACTTAATAACACATTGCGGACGTTTTTAATGTACTGGGGTGGATGCAGTGGGCCC
CACTCTGTGAAGACAAGCAAGAATTCAAGCTTGGAGGTCAACATGGTGGAGCACGACACTCTGGTCTACT
CCAAAAATGTCAAAGATACAGTCTCAGAAGATCAAAGGGCTATTGAGACTTTTCAACAAAGGATAATTTC
GGGAAACCTCCTCGGATTCCATTGCCCAGCTATCTGTCACTTCATCGAAAGGACAGTAGAAAAGGAAGGT
GGCTCCTACAAATGCCATCATTGCGATAAAGGAAAGGCTATCATTCAAGATCTCTCTGCCGACAGTGGTC
CCAAAGATGGACCCCCACCCACGAGGAGCATCGTGGAAAAAGAAGAGGTTCCAACCACGTCTACAAAGCA
AGTGGATTGATGTGACATCTCCACTGACGTAAGGGATGACGCACAATCCCACTATCCTTCGCAAGACCCT
TCCTCTATATAAGGAAGTTCATTTCATTTGGAGAGGACACGCCCATGGCTTCCTCTATGCTCTCTTCCGC
TACTATGGTTGCCTCTCCGGCTCAGGCCACTATGGTCGCTCCTTTCAACGGACTTAAGTCCTCCGCTGCC
TTCCCAGCCACCCGCAAGGCTAACAACGACATTACTTCCATCACAAGCAACGGCGGAAGAGTTAACTGCA
TGCAGGTCATTTATATTTCTTCTTTCACTTTTTTATTATTCCATATGATTTTTTTCGGTTCTTTCTTCGA
ATCTACATAAACTAATATCATTGGAAAAATCGAAAAAATAGGTGTGGCCTCCGATTGGAAAGAAGAAGTT
TGAGACTCTCTCTTACCTTCCTGACCTTACCGATTCCGAAATGGATTACAAGGACCACGACGGGGACTAC
AAGGATCATGATTTGGATGCTGCTGCCGCCGACTATAAGGATGATGACGATAAGGTGAGCAAGGGCGAAG
AGTTGTTCACTGGTGTGGTTCCTATCCTCGTTGAGCTTGATGGTGATGTGAACGGGCACAAGTTCTCCGT
TTCTGGTGAAGGTGAGGGTGATGCTACTTACGGAAAGCTCACCCTCAAGTTCATCTGTACCACTGGAAAG
CTCCCTGTGCCTTGGCCTACTCTCGTTACTACTTTCGGATACGGACTCCAGTGCTTCGCTAGATACCCTG
ATCATATGAAGCAGCACGACTTCTTCAAGAGCGCTATGCCTGAGGGATACGTGCAAGAGAGAACCATTTT
CTTCAAGGACGACGGCAACTACAAGACCAGAGCTGAGGTTAAGTTCGAAGGTGACACCCTCGTGAACAGG
ATCGAGCTTAAGGGCATCGACTTCAAAGAGGACGGAAACATCCTCGGACACAAGCTCGAGTACAACTACA
ACAGCCACAACGTGTACATCATGGCCGACAAGCAGAAGAACGGCATCAAGGTCAACTTCAAGATCAGGCA
CAACATCGAGGACGAAGGTGCTCAAGACCAGAGAGAAAACTCCATTGATGTTGTTCAGCAAGGACAACAA
AAAGGGAACCAAGGATCAAGTGTCGAAAAAAGACCTCAACAACGCTTAACCATGGATGTCTCTCCTTTCG
GATTGTTGGATCCTTTGTCACCAATGAGGACGATGCGACAAATGTTAGATACTATGGACAGGATGTTCGA
GGACACTATGCCTGTCTCAGGAAGAAACAGAGGAGGAAGTGGAGTGTCAGAGATTCGTGCACCGTGGGAC
ATCAAAGAGGAAGAACACGAGATCAAGATGCGTTTCGACATGCCTGGACTCTCTAAAGAGGACGTCAAAA
TCTCTGTAGAAGATAACGTACTTGTGATCAAAGGAGAGCAGAAGAAGGAGGACAGTGATGATTCTTGGTC
TGGAAGAAGCGTTAGCTCATATGGAACACGACTTCAGCTCCCAGACAACTGTGAGAAAGACAAGATCAAA
GCTGAGCTCAAGAACGGAGTCCTCTTTATCACTATCCCTAAGACCAAAGTCGAACGCAAAGTCATCGATG
TCCAGATTCAATCTTCGTGAATAATTGAGCTTCTCTAGCTAGAGTCGATCGACAAGCTCGAGTTTCTCCA
TAATAATGTGTGAGTAGTTCCCAGATAAGGGAATTAGGGTTCCTATAGGGTTTCGCTCATGTGTTGAGCA
TATAAGAAACCCTTAGTATGTATTTGTATTTGTAAAATACTTCTATCAATAAAATTTCTAATTCCTAAAA
CCAAAATCCAGTACTAAAATCCAGAT
Features (pLannotate 1.2.2; 15 found; start..end, strand, type, name):
     46..70      +  misc_feature   RB T-DNA repeat: right border repeat from nopaline C58 T-DNA
    182..202     -  CDS            TetR (fragment): tetracycline resistance regulatory protein; tetR
    229..1374    -  CDS            trfA: TRFA_ECOLX - Experimental evidence at protein level: Swiss-Prot protein existence level 1. Also involved in plasmid copy number control, promoting intermolecular coupling of protein bound iterons at oriV, which inhibits replication initiation. From Escherichia coli.
   1710..2298    -  rep_origin     ori: high-copy-number ColE1/pMB1/pBR322/pUC origin of replication
   2469..3329    -  CDS            AmpR: β-lactamase; bla; confers resistance to ampicillin, carbenicillin, and related antibiotics
   3330..3434    -  promoter       AmpR promoter: bla
   3521..4152    -  rep_origin     oriV: incP origin of replication
   4244..4268    +  misc_feature   LB T-DNA repeat: left border repeat from nopaline C58 T-DNA
   4454..4799    +  promoter       CaMV 35S promoter: strong constitutive promoter from cauliflower mosaic virus
   4751..4797    +  promoter       minimal CaMV 35S promoter: minimal 35S promoter from cauliflower mosaic virus
   4805..4978    +  CDS            RBCS-1A (fragment): RBS1A_ARATH - Also known as ATS1A. Experimental evidence at protein level: Swiss-Prot protein existence level 1. RuBisCO catalyzes two reactions: the carboxylation of D- ribulose 1,5-bisphosphate, the primary event in carbon dioxide fixation, as well as the oxidative fragmentation of the pentose substrate. Both reactions occur simultaneously and in competition at the same active site. Although the small subunit is not catalytic it is essential for maximal activity. From Arabidopsis thaliana (Mouse-ear cress).
   5082..5153    +  CDS            RBCS1 (fragment): RBS1_SPIOL - Also known as RBCS. Experimental evidence at protein level: Swiss-Prot protein existence level 1. RuBisCO catalyzes two reactions: the carboxylation of D- ribulose 1,5-bisphosphate, the primary event in carbon dioxide fixation, as well as the oxidative fragmentation of the pentose substrate. Both reactions occur simultaneously and in competition at the same active site. Although the small subunit is not catalytic it is essential for maximal activity. From Spinacia oleracea (Spinach).
   5238..5765    +  CDS            (3-F)Tyr-EGFP (fragment): (3-F)Tyr-EGFP is a basic (constitutively fluorescent) green fluorescent protein published in 2004, derived from Aequorea victoria.
   5760..6311    +  CDS            HSP21 (fragment): HS25P_ARATH - Also known as HSP25.3. Experimental evidence at protein level: Swiss-Prot protein existence level 1. Chaperone protein required for seedling and chloroplast development under heat stress, probably by maintaining plastid-encoded RNA polymerase (PEP)-dependent transcription. From Arabidopsis thaliana (Mouse-ear cress).
   6363..1       +  polyA_signal   CaMV poly(A) signal (across the origin): cauliflower mosaic virus polyadenylation signal
