[The description below was written by a language model from this plasmid's Addgene catalogue record and pLannotate feature annotations shown in this document.]
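Description:
pLBT0060 is a Level 1 Golden Gate/MoClo module built in the pICH47742 acceptor backbone and belonging to the MoBiFC toolkit, a modular bimolecular fluorescence complementation system for studying chloroplast protein–protein interactions in plants. The 6.5 kb plasmid is a binary-type vector. It carries a high-copy ColE1/pUC origin and an ampicillin resistance gene (β-lactamase with its own promoter) for propagation in E. coli. It also has the broad-host-range incP oriV with the trfA replication initiator gene, which allows maintenance in Agrobacterium. Nopaline-type left and right T-DNA border repeats flank the plant expression cassette. A short TetR fragment annotated in the backbone appears to be a remnant rather than a functional gene.

The payload is a single transcription unit, assigned to position 2 in the forward orientation according to the module name. A CaMV 35S promoter is followed, per the insert name, by a TMV 5′ untranslated leader. It drives an open reading frame that begins with the chloroplast transit peptide of the RuBisCO small subunit, which the annotation detects as RBCS fragments. Next come a 3xFLAG epitope tag and the N-terminal fragment of YFP, which the tool matched to an EGFP-family fragment. This is fused in frame to the mature form of Arabidopsis thaliana HSP21, a chloroplast small heat-shock chaperone. The unit ends with a stop codon and the CaMV 35S 3′ UTR/terminator with its polyadenylation signal.

The transit peptide should direct the nYFP-HSP21 fusion into the chloroplast. There, fluorescence would be reconstituted only if a partner protein carrying the complementary YFP fragment comes into close proximity. As a Level 1 module, it is intended to be combined with other transcription units into a multigene Level 2 construct for expression in plants.
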