Addgene plasmid #172802: pLBT0060
Purpose: Level 1 module containing 35S-nYFP-HSP21_P2 F
Depositing lab: Benjamin Field. Depositing organization: CNRS DR12, Delegation Provence et Corse. Publication: MoBiFC: development of a modular bimolecular fluorescence complementation toolkit for the analysis of chloroplast protein-protein interactions. Velay F, Soula M, Mehrez M, Belbachir C, D'Alessandro S, Laloi C, Crete P, Field B. Plant Methods. 2022 May 26;18(1):69. doi: 10.1186/s13007-022-00902-1. PubMed 35619173.
Backbone
  Vector backbone: pICH47742
  Backbone manufacturer: Engler et al. 2014
  Vector type: Synthetic Biology
Growth in bacteria
  Bacterial resistance: Ampicillin, 100 μg/mL
  Growth temperature: 37°C
  Growth strain: DH5alpha
  Copy number: High Copy
Gene/Insert
  Gene/Insert name: p35S-5UTMV-CTPSSU-3XFLAGnYFP-mHSP21-CT_STOP-3U+TER35S
  Species: A. thaliana (mustard weed)
  Cloning method: Restriction Enzyme; 5′ cloning site Unknown (unknown if destroyed)
Terms and licenses: Academic/Nonprofit Terms; Industry Terms: Not Available to Industry
Depositor comments: Please visit https://www.biorxiv.org/content/10.1101/2021.03.01.433373v1 for bioRxiv preprint.
How to cite: pLBT0060 was a gift from Benjamin Field (Addgene plasmid # 172802 ; http://n2t.net/addgene:172802 ; RRID:Addgene_172802)
